>Addgene plasmid #157426 | pD649-HAsp-LILRB1-COMP5AP-AviTag-9xHis | addgene full sequence | sequence record 472718 | Addgene NGS Result
TTTCAATATTATTGAAGCATTTATCAGGGTTATTGTCTCATGAGCGGATACATATTTGAATGTATTTAGA
AAAATAAACAAATAGGGGTCAGTGTTACAACCAATTAACCAATTCTGAACATTATCGCGAGCCCATTTAT
ACCTGAATATGGCTCATAACACCCCTTGCTCATGACCAAAATCCCTTAACGTGAGTTACGCGCGCGTCGT
TCCACTGAGCGTCAGACCCCGTAGAAAAGATCAAAGGATCTTCTTGAGATCCTTTTTTTCTGCGCGTAAT
CTGCTGCTTGCAAACAAAAAAACCACCGCTACCAGCGGTGGTTTGTTTGCCGGATCAAGAGCTACCAACT
CTTTTTCCGAAGGTAACTGGCTTCAGCAGAGCGCAGATACCAAATACTGTTCTTCTAGTGTAGCCGTAGT
TAGCCCACCACTTCAAGAACTCTGTAGCACCGCCTACATACCTCGCTCTGCTAATCCTGTTACCAGTGGC
TGCTGCCAGTGGCGATAAGTCGTGTCTTACCGGGTTGGACTCAAGACGATAGTTACCGGATAAGGCGCAG
CGGTCGGGCTGAACGGGGGGTTCGTGCACACAGCCCAGCTTGGAGCGAACGACCTACACCGAACTGAGAT
ACCTACAGCGTGAGCTATGAGAAAGCGCCACGCTTCCCGAAGGGAGAAAGGCGGACAGGTATCCGGTAAG
CGGCAGGGTCGGAACAGGAGAGCGCACGAGGGAGCTTCCAGGGGGAAACGCCTGGTATCTTTATAGTCCT
GTCGGGTTTCGCCACCTCTGACTTGAGCGTCGATTTTTGTGATGCTCGTCAGGGGGGCGGAGCCTATGGA
AAAACGCCAGCAACGCGGCCTTTTTACGGTTCCTGGCCTTTTGCTGGCCTTTTGCTCACATGTTCTTTCC
TGCGTTATCCCCTGATTCTGTGGATAACCGTATTACCGCCTTTGAGTGAGCTGATACCGCTCGCCGCAGC
CGAACGACCGAGCGCAGCGAGTCAGTGAGCGAGGAAGCGGAAGGCGAGAGTAGGGAACTGCCAGGCATCA
AACTAAGCAGAAGGCCCCTGACGGATGGCCTTTTTGCGTTTCTACAAACTCTTTCTGTGTTGTAAAACGA
CGGCCAGTCTTAAGCTCGGGCCCCCTGGGCGGTTCTGATAACGAGTAATCGTTAATCCGCAAATAACGTA
AAAACCCGCTTCGGCGGGTTTTTTTATGGGGGGAGTTTAGGGAAAGAGCATTTGTCAGAATATTTAAGGG
CGCCTGTCACTTTGCTTGATATATGAGAATTATTTAACCTTATAAATGAGAAAAAAGCAACGCACTTTAA
ATAAGATACGTTGCTTTTTCGATTGATGAACACCTATAATTAAACTATTCATCTATTATTTATGATTTTT
TGTATATACAATATTTCTAGTTTGTTAAAGAGAATTAAGAAAATAAATCTCGAAAATAATAAAGGGAAAA
TCAGTTTTTGATATCAAAATTATACATGTCAACGATAATACAAAATATAATACAAACTATAAGATGTTAT
CAGTATTTATTATCATTTAGAATAAATTTTGTGTCGCCCTTAATTGTGAGCGGATAACAATTACGAGCTT
CATGCACAGTGGCGTTGACTCAATATTGGCCATTAGCCATATTATTCATTGGTTATATAGCATAAATCAA
TATTGGCTATTGGCCATTGCATACGTTGTATCTATATCATAATATGTACATTTATATTGGCTCATGTCCA
ATATGACCGCCATGTTGGCATTGATTATTGACTAGTTATTAATAGTAATCAATTACGGGGTCATTAGTTC
ATAGCCCATATATGGAGTTCCGCGTTACATAACTTACGGTAAATGGCCCGCCTGGCTGACCGCCCAACGA
CCCCCGCCCATTGACGTCAATAATGACGTATGTTCCCATAGTAACGCCAATAGGGACTTTCCATTGACGT
CAATGGGTGGAGTATTTACGGTAAACTGCCCACTTGGCAGTACATCAAGTGTATCATATGCCAAGTACGC
CCCCTATTGACGTCAATGACGGTAAATGGCCCGCCTGGCATTATGCCCAGTACATGACCTTATGGGACTT
TCCTACTTGGCAGTACATCTACGTATTAGTCATCGCTATTACCATGGTGATGCGGTTTTGGCAGTACATC
AATGGGCGTGGATAGCGGTTTGACTCACGGGGATTTCCAAGTCTCCACCCCATTGACGTCAATGGGAGTT
TGTTTTGGCACCAAAATCAACGGGACTTTCCAAAATGTCGTAACAACTCCGCCCCATTGACGCAAATGGG
CGGTAGGCGTGTACGGTGGGAGGTCTATATAAGCAGAGCTCGTTTAGTGAACCGTCAGATCGCCTGGAGA
CGCCATCCACGCTGTTTTGACCTCCATAGAAGACACCGGGACCGATCCAGCCTCCGCGGCCGGGAACGGT
GCATTGGAACGCGGATTCCCCGTGCCAAGAGTGACGTAAGTACCGCCTATAGAGTCTATAGGCCCACCCC
CTTGGCTTCGTTAGAACGCGGCTACAATTAATACATAACCTTATGTATCATACACATACGATTTAGGTGA
CACTATAGAATAACATCCACTTTGCCTTTCTCTCCACAGGTGTCCACTCCCAGGTCCAACTGCACCTCGG
TTCTATCGAAAACGCGCCTGCTAGCGCCACCATGAAGACCATCATTGCCCTGAGCTACATCTTCTGCCTG
GTGTTCGCTGCGGCCGCCGGACATCTGCCTAAACCTACACTTTGGGCCGAGCCTGGCAGCGTGATCACAC
AGGGATCTCCAGTGACACTGAGATGCCAAGGCGGCCAAGAGACACAAGAGTACCGGCTGTACAGAGAGAA
GAAAACCGCTCTGTGGATCACCAGGATTCCCCAAGAGCTGGTCAAGAAGGGACAGTTCCCCATTCCTAGC
ATCACCTGGGAGCACGCCGGCAGATACAGATGCTACTACGGCAGCGATACAGCCGGCAGAAGCGAGTCTA
GCGATCCTCTGGAACTGGTGGTCACCGGCGCCTACATCAAGCCTACACTGTCTGCCCAGCCTTCTCCAGT
GGTCAATAGCGGCGGAAACGTGATCCTGCAGTGTGACAGCCAGGTGGCCTTCGATGGCTTCAGCCTGTGT
AAAGAAGGCGAGGACGAGCACCCTCAGTGCCTGAATTCTCAGCCTCACGCCAGAGGCAGCAGCAGAGCCA
TTTTTTCTGTGGGCCCCGTGTCTCCTAGCCGGCGGTGGTGGTATAGATGCTACGCCTACGACAGCAACAG
CCCCTATGAGTGGTCCCTGCCATCCGATCTGCTGGAACTGCTTGTGCTGGGCGTGTCCAAGAAACCTAGC
CTGTCTGTGCAGCCCGGACCTATTGTGGCCCCTGAAGAAACCCTGACTCTGCAGTGCGGAAGCGACGCCG
GCTACAACAGATTCGTGCTGTACAAGGACGGCGAGCGGGATTTTCTGCAACTGGCTGGTGCTCAACCTCA
GGCCGGACTGTCTCAGGCCAATTTCACACTGGGCCCTGTGTCCAGAAGCTACGGCGGCCAGTATAGATGT
TATGGCGCCCACAATCTGAGCAGCGAGTGGTCCGCTCCTAGCGACCCACTGGATATTCTGATCGCCGGCC
AGTTCTACGACAGAGTGTCTCTGAGTGTGCAGCCTGGGCCTACAGTGGCCAGCGGAGAAAATGTGACACT
GCTGTGTCAGAGCCAAGGCTGGATGCAGACCTTCCTGCTGACAAAAGAGGGCGCTGCCGACGATCCTTGG
AGACTGAGAAGCACCTACCAGAGCCAGAAGTACCAGGCCGAGTTTCCCATGGGGCCTGTGACATCTGCTC
ACGCCGGAACCTACAGATGTTACGGCAGCCAGAGCAGCAAGCCCTACCTGCTGACTCACCCTTCTGATCC
TCTCGAGCTGGTCGTGTCTGGACCTTCTGGTGGCCCTTCTAGCCCTACAACAGGCCCTACATCTACCAGC
GGACCTGAGGATCAGCCTCTGACACCAACAGGCAGCGATCCACAGTCTGGACTGGGGAGACATCTCGGCG
TTGGCGCGCCGGAAGATCAAGTTGATCCAAGATTGATTGATGGCAAGGGCGGATCTCTGGAGGTGCTGTT
CCAGGGACCAGGCGGAAGCGGCAATCCCGGCGGCGATCTGGCCCCCCAGATGCTGCGCGAGCTGCAGGAG
ACCAATGCCGCCCTGCAGGACGTGCGCGAGCTGCTGCGCCACCGCGTGAAGGAGATCACCTTCCTGAAGA
ACACCGTGATGGAGTGCGACGCCTGCGGTATGCAGCCCTCTAGAGGCTCCGGCTCCATCATCCCAGTTGA
GGAGGAGAACCCGGACTTCTGGAACCGCGAGGCAGCCGAGGCCCTGGGTGCCGCCAAGAAGCTGCAGCCT
GCACAGACAGCCGCCAAGAACCTCATCATCTTCCTGGGCGATGGGATGGGGGTGTCTACGGTGACAGCTG
CCAGGATCCTAAAAGGGCAGAAGAAGGACAAACTGGGGCCTGAGATACCCCTGGCCATGGACCGCTTCCC
ATATGTGGCTCTGTCCAAGACATACAATGTAGACAAACATGTGCCAGACAGTGGAGCCACAGCCACGGCC
TACCTGTGCGGGGTCAAGGGCAACTTCCAGACCATTGGCTTGAGTGCAGCCGCCCGCTTTAACCAGTGCA
ACACGACACGCGGCAACGAGGTCATCTCCGTGATGAATCGGGCCAAGAAAGCAGGGAAGTCAGTGGGAGT
GGTAACCACCACACGAGTGCAGCACGCCTCGCCAGCCGGCACCTACGCCCACACGGTGAACCGCAACTGG
TACTCGGACGCCGACGTGCCTGCCTCGGCCCGCCAGGAGGGGTGCCAGGACATCGCTACGCAGCTCATCT
CCAACATGGACATTGACGTGATCCTAGGTGGAGGCCGAAAGTACATGTTTCGCATGGGAACCCCAGACCC
TGAGTACCCAGATGACTACAGCCAAGGTGGGACCAGGCTGGACGGGAAGAATCTGGTGCAGGAATGGCTG
GCGAAGCGCCAGGGTGCCCGGTATGTGTGGAACCGCACTGAGCTCATGCAGGCTTCCCTGGACCCGTCTG
TGACCCATCTCATGGGTCTCTTTGAGCCTGGAGACATGAAATACGAGATCCACCGAGACTCCACACTGGA
CCCCTCCCTGATGGAGATGACAGAGGCTGCCCTGCGCCTGCTGAGCAGGAACCCCCGCGGCTTCTTCCTC
TTCGTGGAGGGTGGTCGCATCGACCATGGTCATCATGAAAGCAGGGCTTACCGGGCACTGACTGAGACGA
TCATGTTCGACGACGCCATTGAGAGGGCGGGCCAGCTCACCAGCGAGGAGGACACGCTGAGCCTCGTCAC
TGCCGACCACTCCCACGTCTTCTCCTTCGGAGGCTACCCCCTGCGAGGGAGCTCCATCTTCGGGCTGGCC
CCTGGCAAGGCCCGGGACAGGAAGGCCTACACGGTCCTCCTATACGGAAACGGTCCAGGCTATGTGCTCA
AGGACGGCGCCCGGCCGGATGTTACCGAGAGCGAGAGCGGGAGCCCCGAGTATCGGCAGCAGTCAGCAGT
GCCCCTGGACGAAGAGACCCACGCAGGCGAGGACGTGGCGGTGTTCGCGCGCGGCCCGCAGGCGCACCTG
GTTCACGGCGTGCAGGAGCAGACCTTCATAGCGCACGTCATGGCCTTCGCCGCCTGCCTGGAGCCCTACA
CCGCCTGCGACCTGGCGCCCCCCGCCGGCACCACCGACGCCGCGCACCCGGGTGGCGGAGGACTGAACGA
CATCTTCGAGGCTCAGAAAATCGAATGGCACGAACATCACCATCACCATCACCATCACCATTAAGGCCGG
CCTGTAGTCACTGGCACAACGCGTTACCCGGTAAGCCAATCGGGTATACACGGTCGTCATACTGCAGACA
GGGTTCTTCTACTTTGCAAGATAGTCTTGAGTAGTAAAATAAATAGATAGAGAAAATCAGCCTCGACTGT
GCCTTCTAGTTGCCAGCCATCTGTTGTTTGCCCCTCCCCCGTGCCTTCCTTGACCCTGGAAGGTGCCACT
CCCACTGTCCTTTCCTAATAAAATGAGGAAATTGCATCACAACACTCAACCCTATCTCGGTCTATTCTTT
TGATTTATAAGGGATTTTGCCGATTTCGGCCTATTGGTTAAAAAATGAGCTGATTTAACAAAAATTTAAC
GCGAATTAATTCTGTGGAATGTGTGTCAGTTAGGGTGTGGAAAGTCCCCAGGCTCCCCAGCAGGCAGAAG
TATGCAAAGCATGCATCTCAATTAGTCAGCAACCAGGTGTGGAAAGTCCCCAGGCTCCCCAGCAGGCAGA
AGTATGCAAAGCATGCATCTCAATTAGTCAGCAACCATAGTCCCGCCCCTAACTCCGCCCATCCCGCCCC
TAACTCCGCCCAGTTCCGCCCATTCTCCGCCCCATGGCTGACTAATTTTTTTTATTTATGCAGAGGCCGA
GGCCGCCTCTGCCTCTGAGCTATTCCAGAAGTAGTGAGGAGGCTTTTTTGGAGGCCTAGGCTTTTGCAAA
AAGCTCCCGGGAGCTTGTATATCCATTTTCGGATCTGATCAGCACGTGTTGACAATTAATCATCGGCATA
GTATATCGGCATAGTATAATACGACAAGGTGAGGAACTAAACCATGACCGAGTACAAGCCCACGGTGCGC
CTCGCCACCCGCGACGACGTCCCCAGGGCCGTACGCACCCTCGCCGCCGCGTTCGCCGACTACCCCGCCA
CGCGCCACACCGTCGATCCGGACCGCCACATCGAGCGGGTCACCGAGCTGCAAGAACTCTTCCTCACGCG
CGTCGGGCTCGACATCGGCAAGGTGTGGGTCGCGGACGACGGCGCCGCGGTGGCGGTCTGGACCACGCCG
GAGAGCGTCGAAGCGGGGGCGGTGTTCGCCGAGATCGGCCCGCGCATGGCCGAGTTGAGCGGTTCCCGGC
TGGCCGCGCAGCAACAGATGGAAGGCCTCCTGGCGCCGCACCGGCCCAAGGAGCCCGCGTGGTTCCTGGC
CACCGTCGGCGTCTCGCCCGACCACCAGGGCAAGGGTCTGGGCAGCGCCGTCGTGCTCCCCGGAGTGGAG
GCGGCCGAGCGCGCCGGGGTGCCCGCCTTCCTGGAGACATCCGCGCCCCGCAACCTCCCCTTCTACGAGC
GGCTCGGCTTCACCGTCACCGCCGACGTCGAGGTGCCCGAAGGACCGCGCACCTGGTGCATGACCCGCAA
GCCCGGTGCCTGACACGTGCTACGAGATTTCGATTCCACCGCCGCCTTCTATGAAAGGTTGGGCTTCGGA
ATCGTTTTCCGGGACGCCGGCTGGATGATCCTCCAGCGCGGGGATCTCATGCTGGAGTTCTTCGCCCACC
CCAACTTGTTTATTGCAGCTTATAATGGTTACAAATAAAGCAATAGCATCACAAATTTCACAAATAAAGC
ATTTTTTTCACTGCATTCTAGTTGTGGTTTGTCCAAACTCATCAATGTATCTTATCATGTCTGTATACCG
TCGACCTCTAGCTAGAGCTTGGCGTAATCATGGTCATTACCAATGCTTAATCAGTGAGGCACCTATCTCA
GCGATCTGTCTATTTCGTTCATCCATAGTTGCCTGACTCCCCGTCGTGTAGATAACTACGATACGGGAGG
GCTTACCATCTGGCCCCAGCGCTGCGATGATACCGCGAGAACCACGCTCACCGGCTCCGGATTTATCAGC
AATAAACCAGCCAGCCGGAAGGGCCGAGCGCAGAAGTGGTCCTGCAACTTTATCCGCCTCCATCCAGTCT
ATTAATTGTTGCCGGGAAGCTAGAGTAAGTAGTTCGCCAGTTAATAGTTTGCGCAACGTTGTTGCCATCG
CTACAGGCATCGTGGTGTCACGCTCGTCGTTTGGTATGGCTTCATTCAGCTCCGGTTCCCAACGATCAAG
GCGAGTTACATGATCCCCCATGTTGTGCAAAAAAGCGGTTAGCTCCTTCGGTCCTCCGATCGTTGTCAGA
AGTAAGTTGGCCGCAGTGTTATCACTCATGGTTATGGCAGCACTGCATAATTCTCTTACTGTCATGCCAT
CCGTAAGATGCTTTTCTGTGACTGGTGAGTACTCAACCAAGTCATTCTGAGAATAGTGTATGCGGCGACC
GAGTTGCTCTTGCCCGGCGTCAATACGGGATAATACCGCGCCACATAGCAGAACTTTAAAAGTGCTCATC
ATTGGAAAACGTTCTTCGGGGCGAAAACTCTCAAGGATCTTACCGCTGTTGAGATCCAGTTCGATGTAAC
CCACTCGTGCACCCAACTGATCTTCAGCATCTTTTACTTTCACCAGCGTTTCTGGGTGAGCAAAAACAGG
AAGGCAAAATGCCGCAAAAAAGGGAATAAGGGCGACACGGAAATGTTGAATACTCATATTCTTCCTT
Features (pLannotate 1.2.2; 24 found; start..end, strand, type, name):
    119..143     -  CDS            KanR (fragment): aminoglycoside phosphotransferase; aph(3')-Ia; confers resistance to kanamycin
    254..842     +  rep_origin     ori: high-copy-number ColE1/pMB1/pBR322/pUC origin of replication
   1067..1084    +  terminator     rrnB T2 terminator (fragment): transcription terminator T2 from the E. coli rrnB gene
   1109..1128    -  CDS            lacZα (fragment): LacZα fragment of β-galactosidase; lacZ fragment
   1584..1600    +  protein_bind   lac operator: The lac repressor binds to the lac operator to inhibit transcription in E. coli. This inhibition can be relieved by adding lactose or isopropyl-β-D-thiogalactopyranoside (IPTG). lac repressor encoded by lacI
   1843..2146    +  enhancer       CMV enhancer: human cytomegalovirus immediate early enhancer
   2147..2350    +  promoter       CMV promoter: human cytomegalovirus (CMV) immediate early promoter
   2486..2529    +  intron         CMV intron (fragment): modified intron A from human cytomegalovirus
   2581..2599    +  promoter       SP6 promoter: promoter for bacteriophage SP6 RNA polymerase
   2603..2640    +  CDS            IgH signal sequence (fragment): signal sequence from the mouse immunoglobulin heavy chain variable region
   2746..3993    +  CDS            LILRA3 (fragment): LIRA3_HUMAN - Also known as ILT6, LIR4. Experimental evidence at protein level: Swiss-Prot protein existence level 1. Acts as soluble receptor for class I MHC antigens. Binds both classical and non-classical HLA class I molecules but with reduced affinities compared to LILRB1 or LILRB2. Binds with high affinity to the surface of monocytes, leading to abolish LPS-induced TNF-alpha production by monocytes. From Homo sapiens (Human).
   4159..4338    +  CDS            Comp (fragment): COMP_RAT - Experimental evidence at protein level: Swiss-Prot protein existence level 1. May play a role in the structural integrity of cartilage via its interaction with other extracellular matrix proteins such as the collagens and fibronectin. Can mediate the interaction of chondrocytes with the cartilage extracellular matrix through interaction with cell surface integrin receptors. Could play a role in the pathogenesis of osteoarthritis. Potent suppressor of apoptosis in both primary chondrocytes and transformed cells. Suppresses apoptosis by blocking the activation of caspase-3 and by indu
   4326..5778    +  CDS            SEAP (fragment): secreted alkaline phosphatase from human placenta The natural enzyme has a C-terminal transmembrane sequence that is replaced by a GPI anchor.
   5803..5844    +  CDS            AviTag™ (fragment): peptide tag that allows for enzymatic biotinylation
   5848..5871    +  CDS            8xHis: 8xHis affinity tag
   6017..6128    +  polyA_signal   bGH poly(A) signal: bovine growth hormone polyadenylation signal
   6129..6237    +  rep_origin     f1 ori (fragment): f1 bacteriophage origin of replication; arrow indicates direction of (+) strand synthesis
   6251..6580    +  promoter       SV40 promoter: SV40 enhancer and early promoter
   6628..6675    +  promoter       EM7 promoter: synthetic bacterial promoter&nbsp
   6694..7293    +  CDS            PuroR (fragment): puromycin N-acetyltransferase; pac from Streptomyces; confers resistance to puromycin
   7303..7428    +  CDS            ble (fragment): BLE_KLEPN - Experimental evidence at protein level: Swiss-Prot protein existence level 1. Binding protein with a strong affinity to the bleomycin family of antibiotics. Binds to CL990; an antimitotic-antibiotic compound. From Klebsiella pneumoniae.
   7423..7544    +  polyA_signal   SV40 poly(A) signal: SV40 polyadenylation signal
   7597..8457    -  CDS            AmpR: β-lactamase; bla; confers resistance to ampicillin, carbenicillin, and related antibiotics
   8460..89      -  promoter       AmpR promoter (fragment) (across the origin): bla
