[The description below was written by a language model from this plasmid's Addgene catalogue record and pLannotate feature annotations shown in this document.]
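Description:
pD649-HAsp-LILRB1-COMP5AP-AviTag-9xHis is a mammalian expression plasmid built on the pD649 backbone for producing a secreted, multimerised form of the extracellular domain of human LILRB1 (also known as ILT2, LIR-1 or CD85J). It is propagated in E. coli as a high-copy plasmid through a ColE1/pUC-type origin and selected with ampicillin via the β-lactamase gene. The annotated sequence also contains an SV40 early promoter/EM7 promoter cassette driving a puromycin N-acetyltransferase coding region followed by an SV40 polyadenylation signal, which could in principle allow puromycin selection in mammalian cells, although the catalogue entry does not list a mammalian marker. Short fragments of KanR, lacZα, ble and f1 ori appear to be backbone remnants.

The expression unit uses the CMV enhancer and immediate-early promoter with part of CMV intron A, followed by an SP6 promoter. A signal peptide precedes the insert: the plasmid name indicates "HAsp", while the automated annotation matches a short stretch to an immunoglobulin heavy chain signal sequence. The LILRB1 ectodomain, cloned between preserved NotI and AscI sites, is labelled LILRA3 by the annotation tool, most likely reflecting the close homology between these family members rather than a different insert. It is fused C-terminally to a segment of rat COMP, a coiled-coil domain that assembles into pentamers, then to human placental alkaline phosphatase as an enzymatic reporter, an AviTag for site-specific biotinylation and a polyhistidine tag for purification, ending at a bGH polyadenylation signal. Such high-avidity, enzyme-tagged secreted proteins serve as probes for weak extracellular receptor–ligand interactions, consistent with the construct's origin in a human IgSF cell-surface interactome screen. The depositor notes that some plasmids in this collection may carry an IS4-like transposase upstream of the CMV promoter.
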