Addgene plasmid #157426: pD649-HAsp-LILRB1-COMP5AP-AviTag-9xHis
Purpose: Mammalian expression of cell-surface protein extracellular domain fused to COMP5AP-AviTag-9xHis. Protein is secreted from cells.
Depositing lab: Chris Garcia. Depositing organization: Stanford University. Publication: A Human IgSF Cell-Surface Interactome Reveals a Complex Network of Protein-Protein Interactions. Wojtowicz WM, Vielmetter J, Fernandes RA, Siepe DH, Eastman CL, Chisholm GB, Cox S, Klock H, Anderson PW, Rue SM, Miller JJ, Glaser SM, Bragstad ML, Vance J, Lam AW, Lesley SA, Zinn K, Garcia KC. Cell. 2020 Aug 20;182(4):1027-1043.e17. doi: 10.1016/j.cell.2020.07.025. PubMed 32822567.
Backbone
  Vector backbone: pD649
  Backbone size w/o insert (bp): 7153
  Vector type: Mammalian Expression
Growth in bacteria
  Bacterial resistance: Ampicillin, 100 μg/mL
  Growth temperature: 37°C
  Growth strain: DH5alpha
  Copy number: High Copy
Gene/Insert
  Gene/Insert name: LILRB1 (alt name: LIRB1)
  Species: H. sapiens (human)
  Insert size (bp): 1314
  Entrez Gene: LILRB1 (a.k.a. CD85J, ILT-2, ILT2, LIR-1, LIR1, MIR-7, MIR7, PIR-B, PIRB)
  Promoter: CMV/SP6
  Tag / fusion protein: COMP5AP-AviTag-9xHis (C terminal on backbone)
  Cloning method: Restriction Enzyme; 5′ cloning site GCGGCCGC (not destroyed); 3′ cloning site GGCGCGCC (not destroyed)
  Sequencing primers: 5′ ATTTAGGTGACACTATAG; 3′ CGTCGCACTCCATCACGGTG
Resource information
  A portion of this plasmid was derived from a plasmid made by: synthesis by ThermoFisher
Terms and licenses: Academic/Nonprofit Terms; Industry Terms: Not Available to Industry
Depositor comments: Some plasmids in this collection may have an IS4-like element ISVsa5 family transposase upstream of the CMV promoter.
How to cite: pD649-HAsp-LILRB1-COMP5AP-AviTag-9xHis was a gift from Chris Garcia (Addgene plasmid # 157426 ; http://n2t.net/addgene:157426 ; RRID:Addgene_157426)
