>Addgene plasmid #157426 | pD649-HAsp-LILRB1-COMP5AP-AviTag-9xHis | depositor partial sequence | sequence record 303962 | insert (extracellular domain)
GGACATCTGCCTAAACCTACACTTTGGGCCGAGCCTGGCAGCGTGATCACACAGGGATCTCCAGTGACAC
TGAGATGCCAAGGCGGCCAAGAGACACAAGAGTACCGGCTGTACAGAGAGAAGAAAACCGCTCTGTGGAT
CACCAGGATTCCCCAAGAGCTGGTCAAGAAGGGACAGTTCCCCATTCCTAGCATCACCTGGGAGCACGCC
GGCAGATACAGATGCTACTACGGCAGCGATACAGCCGGCAGAAGCGAGTCTAGCGATCCTCTGGAACTGG
TGGTCACCGGCGCCTACATCAAGCCTACACTGTCTGCCCAGCCTTCTCCAGTGGTCAATAGCGGCGGAAA
CGTGATCCTGCAGTGTGACAGCCAGGTGGCCTTCGATGGCTTCAGCCTGTGTAAAGAAGGCGAGGACGAG
CACCCTCAGTGCCTGAATTCTCAGCCTCACGCCAGAGGCAGCAGCAGAGCCATTTTTTCTGTGGGCCCCG
TGTCTCCTAGCCGGCGGTGGTGGTATAGATGCTACGCCTACGACAGCAACAGCCCCTATGAGTGGTCCCT
GCCATCCGATCTGCTGGAACTGCTTGTGCTGGGCGTGTCCAAGAAACCTAGCCTGTCTGTGCAGCCCGGA
CCTATTGTGGCCCCTGAAGAAACCCTGACTCTGCAGTGCGGAAGCGACGCCGGCTACAACAGATTCGTGC
TGTACAAGGACGGCGAGCGGGATTTTCTGCAACTGGCTGGTGCTCAACCTCAGGCCGGACTGTCTCAGGC
CAATTTCACACTGGGCCCTGTGTCCAGAAGCTACGGCGGCCAGTATAGATGTTATGGCGCCCACAATCTG
AGCAGCGAGTGGTCCGCTCCTAGCGACCCACTGGATATTCTGATCGCCGGCCAGTTCTACGACAGAGTGT
CTCTGAGTGTGCAGCCTGGGCCTACAGTGGCCAGCGGAGAAAATGTGACACTGCTGTGTCAGAGCCAAGG
CTGGATGCAGACCTTCCTGCTGACAAAAGAGGGCGCTGCCGACGATCCTTGGAGACTGAGAAGCACCTAC
CAGAGCCAGAAGTACCAGGCCGAGTTTCCCATGGGGCCTGTGACATCTGCTCACGCCGGAACCTACAGAT
GTTACGGCAGCCAGAGCAGCAAGCCCTACCTGCTGACTCACCCTTCTGATCCTCTCGAGCTGGTCGTGTC
TGGACCTTCTGGTGGCCCTTCTAGCCCTACAACAGGCCCTACATCTACCAGCGGACCTGAGGATCAGCCT
CTGACACCAACAGGCAGCGATCCACAGTCTGGACTGGGGAGACATCTCGGCGTT
